Addgene plasmid #21214: MSCV JMJD3 mutant
Depositing lab: Paul Khavari. Depositing organization: Stanford University. Publication: Control of differentiation in a self-renewing mammalian tissue by the histone demethylase JMJD3. Sen GL, Webster DE, Barragan DI, Chang HY, Khavari PA. Genes Dev. 2008 Jul 15. 22(14):1865-70. 10.1101/gad.1673508 PubMed 18628393.
Backbone
  Vector backbone: pMSCVpuro
  Backbone size w/o insert (bp): 6300
  Vector type: Mammalian Expression, Retroviral
  Selectable markers: Puromycin
Growth in bacteria
  Bacterial resistance: Ampicillin, 100 μg/mL
  Growth temperature: 37°C
  Growth strain: Stbl3
  Growth instructions: Stbl3
  Copy number: High Copy
Gene/Insert
  Gene/Insert name: JMJD3
  Species: H. sapiens (human)
  Mutation: H1390A
  Entrez Gene: KDM6B (a.k.a. JMJD3, NEDCFSA, NEDSST)
  Tag / fusion protein: Flag (N terminal on insert); HA (N terminal on insert)
  Cloning method: Restriction Enzyme
  Sequencing primers: 5′ pLXSN-5; 3′ MSCV-rev
Terms and licenses: Academic/Nonprofit Terms; Industry Terms: Not Available to Industry
How to cite: MSCV JMJD3 mutant was a gift from Paul Khavari (Addgene plasmid # 21214 ; http://n2t.net/addgene:21214 ; RRID:Addgene_21214)
