[The description below was written by a language model from this plasmid's Addgene catalogue record and pLannotate feature annotations shown in this document.]
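Description:
MSCV JMJD3 mutant is a gammaretroviral mammalian expression plasmid built on the pMSCVpuro backbone, carrying human JMJD3 (KDM6B) with an H1390A substitution. In bacteria it is maintained through a high-copy ColE1/pUC-type origin and selected with ampicillin via the β-lactamase gene. The sequenced plasmid is about 11.5 kb. The short lac, rop, bom, lacZα and tetracycline-resistance fragments in the annotation are non-functional remnants of the cloning backbone.

The retroviral unit is bounded by murine embryonic stem cell virus 5' and 3' LTRs. Downstream of the 5' LTR lie the Ψ packaging signal and a truncated gag segment lacking its start codon, which allow the transcript to be encapsidated when gag, pol and env are supplied in trans by a packaging system. The 5' LTR drives the payload: single FLAG and HA epitopes (annotated as fragments of the 3x versions) fused to the N terminus of the KDM6B coding sequence. The insert is flanked by attB1 and attB2 sites, suggesting that a Gateway recombination step featured in its construction, although the catalogue lists restriction enzyme cloning. Downstream of the insert, the feature table shows an EMCV IRES followed by the puromycin N-acetyltransferase gene. JMJD3 and the puromycin marker would therefore be translated from the same LTR-driven bicistronic transcript, linking drug resistance to transgene expression in stably transduced cells.

KDM6B is a histone demethylase that removes di- and trimethyl marks from H3 lysine 27. The record does not state the effect of H1390A. The construct's name and its origin in a study of JMJD3 in tissue differentiation suggest that it serves as a mutant control alongside wild-type JMJD3.
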