Features (pLannotate 1.2.2; 23 found; start..end, strand, type, name):
     91..189     +  CDS            env (fragment): murine leukemia virus gPr80 envelope polyprotein precursor; env; proteolytically cleaved into gp70SU and p15TM subunits
    231..747     +  LTR            5' LTR: 5' long terminal repeat from murine embryonic stem cell virus
    811..1152    +  misc_feature   MESV Ψ: packaging signal of murine embryonic stem cell virus
   1219..1635    +  CDS            gag (truncated): truncated Moloney murine leukemia virus (MMLV) gag gene lacking the start codon
   1657..1680    +  CDS            3xFLAG (fragment): three tandem FLAG® epitope tags, followed by an enterokinase cleavage site
   1693..1719    +  CDS            3xHA (fragment): three tandem HA epitope tags
   1735..1759    +  protein_bind   attB1: mutant version of attB; recombination site for the Gateway® BP reaction BP Clonase™
   1786..6705    +  CDS            KDM6B: KDM6B_HUMAN - Also known as JMJD3, KIAA0346. Experimental evidence at protein level: Swiss-Prot protein existence level 1. Histone demethylase that specifically demethylates 'Lys-27' of histone H3, thereby playing a central role in histone code (PubMed:17825402, PubMed:17851529, PubMed:17713478, PubMed:18003914). Demethylates trimethylated and dimethylated H3 'Lys-27' (PubMed:17825402, PubMed:17851529, PubMed:17713478, PubMed:18003914). Plays a central role in regulation of posterior development, by regulating HOX gene expression (PubMed:17851529). Involved in inflammatory response by particip
   6852..6876    -  protein_bind   attB2: mutant version of attB; recombination site for the Gateway® BP reaction BP Clonase™
   6994..7456    +  misc_feature   IRES: internal ribosome entry site (IRES) of the encephalomyocarditis virus (EMCV)
   7470..8069    +  CDS            PuroR: puromycin N-acetyltransferase; pac from Streptomyces alboniger; confers resistance to puromycin
   8145..8659    +  LTR            3' LTR: 3' long terminal repeat from murine embryonic stem cell virus
   8819..8841    -  protein_bind   lac operator (fragment): The lac repressor binds to the lac operator to inhibit transcription in E. coli. This inhibition can be relieved by adding lactose or isopropyl-β-D-thiogalactopyranoside (IPTG). lac repressor encoded by lacI
   8845..8875    -  promoter       lac promoter: promoter for the E. coli lac operon
   8890..8911    -  protein_bind   CAP binding site: CAP binding activates transcription in the presence of cAMP. E. coli catabolite activator protein
   8924..9016    -  CDS            lacI (fragment): lac repressor; lacI; The lac repressor binds to the lac operator to inhibit transcription in E. coli. This inhibition can be relieved by adding lactose or isopropyl-β-D-thiogalactopyranoside (IPTG).
   9199..9787    -  rep_origin     ori: high-copy-number ColE1/pMB1/pBR322/pUC origin of replication
   9958..10818   -  CDS            AmpR: β-lactamase; bla; confers resistance to ampicillin, carbenicillin, and related antibiotics
  10819..10923   -  promoter       AmpR promoter: bla
  11018..11053   +  CDS            rop (fragment): Rop protein, which maintains plasmids at low copy number; rop
  11155..11254   +  misc_feature   bom (fragment): basis of mobility region from pBR322
  11260..11409   -  CDS            lacZα (fragment): LacZα fragment of β-galactosidase; lacZ fragment
  11409..90      -  CDS            TcR (fragment) (across the origin): tetracycline efflux protein; tet; confers resistance to tetracycline
>Addgene plasmid #21214 | MSCV JMJD3 mutant | addgene full sequence | sequence record 257587 | Addgene NGS Result
TCTTCCCCATCGGTGATGTCGGCGATATAGGCGCCAGCAACCGCACCTGTGGCGCCGGTGATGCCGGCCA
CGATGCGTCCGGCGTAGAGGCGATTAGTCCAATTTGTTAAAGACAGGATATCAGTGGTCCAGGCTCTAGT
TTTGACTCAACAATATCACCAGCTGAAGCCTATAGAGTACGAGCCATAGATAAAATAAAAGATTTTATTT
AGTCTCCAGAAAAAGGGGGGAATGAAAGACCCCACCTGTAGGTTTGGCAAGCTAGCTTAAGTAACGCCAT
TTTGCAAGGCATGGAAAATACATAACTGAGAATAGAGAAGTTCAGATCAAGGTTAGGAACAGAGAGACAG
CAGAATATGGGCCAAACAGGATATCTGTGGTAAGCAGTTCCTGCCCCGGCTCAGGGCCAAGAACAGATGG
TCCCCAGATGCGGTCCCGCCCTCAGCAGTTTCTAGAGAACCATCAGATGTTTCCAGGGTGCCCCAAGGAC
CTGAAATGACCCTGTGCCTTATTTGAACTAACCAATCAGTTCGCTTCTCGCTTCTGTTCGCGCGCTTCTG
CTCCCCGAGCTCAATAAAAGAGCCCACAACCCCTCACTCGGCGCGCCAGTCCTCCGATAGACTGCGTCGC
CCGGGTACCCGTATTCCCAATAAAGCCTCTTGCTGTTTGCATCCGAATCGTGGACTCGCTGATCCTTGGG
AGGGTCTCCTCAGATTGATTGACTGCCCACCTCGGGGGTCTTTCATTTGGAGGTTCCACCGAGATTTGGA
GACCCCTGCCCAGGGACCACCGACCCCCCCGCCGGGAGGTAAGCTGGCCAGCGGTCGTTTCGTGTCTGTC
TCTGTCTTTGTGCGTGTTTGTGCCGGCATCTAATGTTTGCGCCTGCGTCTGTACTAGTTAGCTAACTAGC
TCTGTATCTGGCGGACCCGTGGTGGAACTGACGAGTTCTGAACACCCGGCCGCAACCCTGGGAGACGTCC
CAGGGACTTTGGGGGCCGTTTTTGTGGCCCGACCTGAGGAAGGGAGTCGATGTGGAATCCGACCCCGTCA
GGATATGTGGTTCTGGTAGGAGACGAGAACCTAAAACAGTTCCCGCCTCCGTCTGAATTTTTGCTTTCGG
TTTGGAACCGAAGCCGCGCGTCTTGTCTGCTGCAGCGCTGCAGCATCGTTCTGTGTTGTCTCTGTCTGAC
TGTGTTTCTGTATTTGTCTGAAAATTAGGGCCAGACTGTTACCACTCCCTTAAGTTTGACCTTAGGTCAC
TGGAAAGATGTCGAGCGGATCGCTCACAACCAGTCGGTAGATGTCAAGAAGAGACGTTGGGTTACCTTCT
GCTCTGCAGAATGGCCAACCTTTAACGTCGGATGGCCGCGAGACGGCACCTTTAACCGAGACCTCATCAC
CCAGGTTAAGATCAAGGTCTTTTCACCTGGCCCGCATGGACACCCAGACCAGGTCCCCTACATCGTGACC
TGGGAAGCCTTGGCTTTTGACCCCCCTCCCTGGGTCAAGCCCTTTGTACACCCTAAGCCTCCGCCTCCTC
TTCCTCCATCCGCCCCGTCTCTCCCCCTTGAACCTCCTCGTTCGACCCCGCCTCGATCCTCCCTTTATCC
AGCCCTCACTCCTTCTCTAGGCGCCGGAATTAGATCTGCCACCATGGACTACAAGGATGACGATGACAAG
CTCGATGGAGGATACCCATACGATGTTCCAGATTACGCTGCTCGAGGTTATCAAACAAGTTTGTACAAAA
AAGCAGGCTCCGCGGCCGCCCCCTTCACCGGATCCATGCATCGGGCAGTGGATCCTCCAGGGGCCCGCGC
TGCACGGGAAGCCTTTGCCCTTGGGGGCCTGAGCTGTGCTGGGGCCTGGAGCTCCTGCCCGCCTCATCCC
CCTCCTCGTAGCGCATGGCTGCCTGGAGGCAGATGCTCAGCCAGCATTGGGCAGCCCCCGCTTCCTGCTC
CCCTACCCCCTTCACATGGCAGTAGTTCTGGGCACCCCAGCAAACCATATTATGCTCCAGGGGCGCCCAC
TCCAAGACCCCTCCATGGGAAGCTGGAATCCCTGCATGGCTGTGTGCAGGCATTGCTCCGGGAGCCAGCC
CAGCCAGGGCTTTGGGAACAGCTTGGGCAACTGTACGAGTCAGAGCACGATAGTGAGGAGGCCACACGCT
GCTACCACAGCGCCCTTCGATACGGAGGAAGCTTCGCTGAGCTGGGGCCCCGCATTGGCCGACTGCAGCA
GGCCCAGCTCTGGAACTTTCATACTGGCTCCTGCCAGCACCGAGCCAAGGTCCTGCCCCCACTGGAGCAA
GTGTGGAACTTGCTACACCTTGAGCACAAACGGAACTATGGAGCCAAGCGGGGAGGTCCCCCGGTGAAGC
GAGCTGCTGAACCCCCAGTGGTGCAGCCTGTGCCTCCTGCAGCACTCTCAGGCCCCTCAGGGGAGGAGGG
CCTCAGCCCTGGAGGCAAGCGAAGGAGAGGCTGCAACTCTGAACAGACTGGCCTTCCCCCAGGGCTGCCA
CTGCCTCCACCACCATTACCACCACCACCACCACCACCACCACCACCCCTGCCTGGCCTGGCTACCAGCC
CCCCATTTCAGCTAACCAAGCCAGGGCTGTGGAGTACCCTGCATGGAGATGCCTGGGGCCCAGAGCGCAA
GGGTTCAGCACCCCCAGAGCGCCAGGAGCAGCGGCACTCGCTGCCTCACCCATATCCATACCCAGCTCCA
GCGTACACCGCGCACCCCCCTGGCCACCGGCTGGTCCCGGCTGCTCCCCCAGGCCCAGGCCCCCGCCCCC
CAGGAGCAGAGAGCCATGGCTGCCTGCCTGCCACCCGTCCCCCCGGAAGTGACCTTAGAGAGAGCAGAGT
TCAGAGGTCGCGGATGGACTCCAGCGTTTCACCAGCAGCAACCACCGCCTGCGTGCCTTACGCCCCTTCC
CGGCCCCCTGGCCTCCCCGGCACCACCACCAGCAGCAGCAGTAGCAGCAGCAGCAACACTGGTCTCCGGG
GCGTGGAGCCGAACCCAGGCATTCCCGGCGCTGACCATTACCAAACTCCCGCGCTGGAGGTCTCTCACCA
TGGCCGCCTGGGGCCCTCGGCACACAGCAGTCGGAAACCGTTCTTGGGGGCTCCCGCTGCCACTCCCCAC
CTATCCCTGCCACCTGGACCTTCCTCACCCCCTCCACCCCCCTGTCCCCGCCTCTTACGCCCCCCACCAC
CCCCTGCCTGGTTGAAGGGTCCGGCCTGCCGGGCAGCCCGAGAGGATGGAGAGATCTTAGAAGAGCTCTT
CTTTGGGACTGAGGGACCCCCCCGCCCTGCCCCACCACCCCTCCCCCATCGCGAGGGCTTCTTGGGGCCT
CCGGCCTCCCGCTTTTCTGTGGGCACTCAGGATTCTCACACCCCTCCCACTCCCCCAACCCCAACCACCA
GCAGTAGCAACAGCAACAGTGGCAGCCACAGCAGCAGCCCTGCTGGGCCTGTGTCCTTTCCCCCACCACC
CTATCTGGCCAGAAGTATAGACCCCCTTCCCCGGCCTCCCAGCCCAGCACAGAACCCCCAGGACCCACCT
CTTGTACCCCTGACTCTTGCCCTGCCTCCAGCCCCTCCTTCCTCCTGCCACCAAAATACCTCAGGAAGCT
TCAGGCGCCCGGAGAGCCCCCGGCCCAGGGTCTCCTTCCCAAAGACCCCCGAGGTGGGGCCGGGGCCACC
CCCAGGCCCCCTGAGTAAAGCCCCCCAGCCTGTGCCGCCCGGGGTTGGGGAGCTGCCTGCCCGAGGCCCT
CGACTCTTTGATTTTCCCCCCACTCCGCTGGAGGACCAGTTTGAGGAGCCAGCCGAATTCAAGATCCTAC
CTGATGGGCTGGCCAACATCATGAAGATGCTGGACGAATCCATTCGCAAGGAAGAGGAACAGCAACAACA
CGAAGCAGGCGTGGCCCCCCAACCCCCGCTGAAGGAGCCCTTTGCATCTCTGCAGTCTCCTTTCCCCACC
GACACAGCCCCCACCACTACTGCTCCTGCTGTCGCCGTCACCACCACCACCACCACCACCACCACCACCA
CGGCCACCCAGGAAGAGGAGAAGAAGCCACCACCAGCCCTACCACCACCACCGCCTCTAGCCAAGTTCCC
TCCACCCTCTCAGCCACAGCCACCACCACCCCCACCCCCCAGCCCGGCCAGCCTGCTCAAATCCTTGGCC
TCCGTGCTGGAGGGACAAAAGTACTGTTATCGGGGGACTGGAGCAGCTGTTTCCACCCGGCCTGGGCCCT
TGCCCACCACTCAGTATTCCCCTGGCCCCCCATCAGGTGCTACCGCCCTGCCGCCCACCTCAGCGGCCCC
TAGCGCCCAGGGCTCCCCACAGCCCTCTGCTTCCTCGTCATCTCAGTTCTCTACCTCAGGCGGGCCCTGG
GCCCGGGAGCGCAGGGCGGGCGAAGAGCCAGTCCCGGGCCCCATGACCCCCACCCAACCGCCCCCACCCC
TATCTCTGCCCCCTGCTCGCTCTGAGTCTGAGGTGCTAGAAGAGATCAGCCGGGCTTGCGAGACCCTTGT
GGAGCGGGTGGGCCGGAGTGCCACTGACCCAGCCGACCCAGTGGACACAGCAGAGCCAGCGGACAGTGGG
ACTGAGCGACTGCTGCCCCCCGCACAGGCCAAGGAGGAGGCTGGCGGGGTGGCGGCAGTGTCAGGCAGCT
GTAAGCGGCGACAGAAGGAGCATCAGAAGGAGCATCGGCGGCACAGGCGGGCCTGTAAGGACAGTGTGGG
TCGTCGGCCCCGTGAGGGCAGGGCAAAGGCCAAGGCCAAGGTCCCCAAAGAAAAGAGCCGCCGGGTGCTG
GGGAACCTGGACCTGCAGAGCGAGGAGATCCAGGGTCGTGAGAAGTCCCGGCCCGATCTTGGCGGGGCCT
CCAAGGCCAAGCCACCCACAGCTCCAGCCCCTCCATCAGCTCCTGCACCTTCTGCCCAGCCCACACCCCC
GTCAGCCTCTGTCCCTGGAAAGAAGGCTCGGGAGGAAGCCCCAGGGCCACCGGGTGTCAGCCGGGCCGAC
ATGCTGAAGCTGCGCTCACTTAGTGAGGGGCCCCCCAAGGAGCTGAAGATCCGGCTCATCAAGGTAGAGA
GTGGTGACAAGGAGACCTTTATCGCCTCTGAGGTGGAAGAGCGGCGGCTGCGCATGGCAGACCTCACCAT
CAGCCACTGTGCTGCTGACGTCGTGCGCGCCAGCAGGAATGCCAAGGTGAAAGGGAAGTTTCGAGAGTCC
TACCTTTCCCCTGCCCAGTCTGTGAAACCGAAGATCAACACTGAGGAGAAGCTGCCCCGGGAAAAACTCA
ACCCCCCTACACCCAGCATCTATCTGGAGAGCAAACGGGATGCCTTCTCACCTGTCCTGCTGCAGTTCTG
TACAGACCCTCGAAATCCCATCACAGTGATCCGGGGCCTGGCGGGCTCCCTGCGGCTCAACTTGGGCCTC
TTCTCCACCAAGACCCTGGTGGAAGCGAGTGGCGAACACACCGTGGAAGTTCGCACCCAGGTGCAGCAGC
CCTCAGATGAGAACTGGGATCTGACAGGCACTCGGCAGATCTGGCCTTGTGAGAGCTCCCGTTCCCACAC
CACCATTGCCAAGTACGCACAGTACCAGGCCTCATCCTTCCAGGAGTCTCTGCAGGAGGAGAAGGAGAGT
GAGGATGAGGAGTCAGAGGAGCCAGACAGCACCACTGGAACCCCTCCTAGCAGCGCACCAGACCCGAAGA
ACCATCACATCATCAAGTTTGGCACCAACATCGACTTGTCTGATGCTAAGCGGTGGAAGCCCCAGCTGCA
GGAGCTGCTAAAGCTGCCCGCCTTCATGCGGGTAACATCCACGGGCAACATGCTGAGCCACGTGGGCCAC
ACCATCCTGGGCATGAACACGGTGCAGCTGTACATGAAGGTGCCCGGCAGCCGAACGCCAGGCGCTCAGG
AGAATAACAACTTCTGCTCCGTCAACATCAACATTGGCCCAGGCGACTGCGAGTGGTTCGCGGTGCACGA
GCACTACTGGGAGACCATCAGCGCTTTCTGTGATCGGCACGGCGTGGACTACTTGACGGGTTCCTGGTGG
CCAATCCTGGATGATCTCTATGCATCCAATATTCCTGTGTACCGCTTCGTGCAGCGACCCGGAGACCTCG
TGTGGATTAATGCGGGGACTGTGCACTGGGTGCAGGCCACCGGCTGGTGCAACAACATTGCCTGGAACGT
GGGGCCCCTCACCGCCTATCAGTACCAGCTGGCCCTGGAACGATACGAGTGGAATGAGGTGAAGAACGTC
AAATCCATCGTGCCCATGATTCACGTGTCATGGAACGTGGCTCGCACGGTCAAAATCAGCGACCCCGACT
TGTTCAAGATGATCAAGTTCTGCCTGCTGCAGTCCATGAAGCACTGCCAGGTGCAACGCGAGAGCCTGGT
GCGGGCAGGGAAGAAAATCGCTTACCAGGGCCGTGTCAAGGACGAGCCAGCCTACTACTGCAACGAGTGC
GATGTGGAGGTGTTTAACATCCTGTTCGTGACAAGTGAGAATGGCAGCCGCAACACGTACCTGGTACACT
GCGAGGGCTGTGCCCGGCGCCGCAGCGCAGGCCTGCAGGGCGTGGTGGTGCTGGAGCAGTACCGCACTGA
GGAGCTGGCTCAGGCCTACGACGCCTTCACGCTGGTGAGGGCCCGGCGGGCGCGCGGGCAGCGGAGGAGG
GCACTGGGGCAGGCTGCAGGGACGGGCTTCGGGAGCCCGGCCGCGCCTTTCCCTGAGCCCCCGCCGGCTT
TCTCCCCCCAGGCCCCAGCCAGCACGTCGCGATGACTCGAGGCGAAAGGGTGGGCGCGCCGACCCAGCTT
TCTTGTACAAAGTGGTTCGATAACGAATTCCGCCCCCCCCCCCTAACGTTACTGGCCGAAGCCGCTTGGA
ATAAGGCCGGTGTGCGTTTGTCTATATGTTATTTTCCACCATATTGCCGTCTTTTGGCAATGTGAGGGCC
CGGAAACCTGGCCCTGTCTTCTTGACGAGCATTCCTAGGGGTCTTTCCCCTCTCGCCAAAGGAATGCAAG
GTCTGTTGAATGTCGTGAAGGAAGCAGTTCCTCTGGAAGCTTCTTGAAGACAAACAACGTCTGTAGCGAC
CCTTTGCAGGCAGCGGAACCCCCCACCTGGCGACAGGTGCCTCTGCGGCCAAAAGCCACGTGTATAAGAT
ACACCTGCAAAGGCGGCACAACCCCAGTGCCACGTTGTGAGTTGGATAGTTGTGGAAAGAGTCAAATGGC
TCTCCTCAAGCGTATTCAACAAGGGGCTGAAGGATGCCCAGAAGGTACCCCATTGTATGGGATCTGATCT
GGGGCCTCGGTGCACATGCTTTACATGTGTTTAGTCGAGGTTAAAAAAACGTCTAGGCCCCCCGAACCAC
GGGGACGTGGTTTTCCTTTGAAAAACACGATGATAATATGGCCACAACCATGACCGAGTACAAGCCCACG
GTGCGCCTCGCCACCCGCGACGACGTCCCCAGGGCCGTACGCACCCTCGCCGCCGCGTTCGCCGACTACC
CCGCCACGCGCCACACCGTCGATCCGGACCGCCACATCGAGCGGGTCACCGAGCTGCAAGAACTCTTCCT
CACGCGCGTCGGGCTCGACATCGGCAAGGTGTGGGTCGCGGACGACGGCGCCGCGGTGGCGGTCTGGACC
ACGCCGGAGAGCGTCGAAGCGGGGGCGGTGTTCGCCGAGATCGGCCCGCGCATGGCCGAGTTGAGCGGTT
CCCGGCTGGCCGCGCAGCAACAGATGGAAGGCCTCCTGGCGCCGCACCGGCCCAAGGAGCCCGCGTGGTT
CCTGGCCACCGTCGGCGTCTCGCCCGACCACCAGGGCAAGGGTCTGGGCAGCGCCGTCGTGCTCCCCGGA
GTGGAGGCGGCCGAGCGCGCCGGGGTGCCCGCCTTCCTGGAGACCTCCGCGCCCCGCAACCTCCCCTTCT
ACGAGCGGCTCGGCTTCACCGTCACCGCCGACGTCGAGGTGCCCGAAGGACCGCGCACCTGGTGCATGAC
CCGCAAGCCCGGTGCCTGATGCATCGATGTCGACCTGCAGCCAAGCTTATCGATAAAATAAAAGATTTTA
TTTAGTCTCCAGAAAAAGGGGGGAATGAAAGACCCCACCTGTAGGTTTGGCAAGCTAGCTTAAGTAACGC
CATTTTGCAAGGCATGGAAAATACATAACTGAGAATAGAGAAGTTCAGATCAAGGTTAGGAACAGAGAGA
CAGCAGAATATGGGCCAAACAGGATATCTGTGGTAAGCAGTTCCTGCCCCGGCTCAGGGCCAAGAACAGA
TGGTCCCCAGATGCGGTCCCGCCCTCAGCAGTTTCTAGAGAACCATCAGATGTTTCCAGGGTGCCCCAAG
GACCTGAAATGACCCTGTGCCTTATTTGAACTAACCAATCAGTTCGCTTCTCGCTTCTGTTCGCGCGCTT
CTGCTCCCCGAGCTCAATAAAAGAGCCCACAACCCCTCACTCGGCGCGCCAGTCCTCCGATAGACTGCGT
CGCCCGGGTACCCGTGTATCCAATAAACCCTCTTGCAGTTGCATCCGACTTGTGGTCTCGCTGTTCCTTG
GGAGGGTCTCCTCTGAGTGATTGACTACCCGTCAGCGGGGGTCTTTCATGGGTAACAGTTTCTTGAAGTT
GGAGAACAACATTCTGAGGGTAGGAGTCGAATATTAAGTAATCCTGACTCAATTAGCCACTGTTTTGAAT
CCACATACTCCAATACTCCTGAAATAGTTCATTATGGACAGCGCAGAAAGAGCTGGGGAGAATTGTGAAA
TTGTTATCCGCTCACAATTCCACACAACATACGAGCCGGAAGCATAAAGTGTAAAGCCTGGGGTGCCTAA
TGAGTGAGCTAACTCACATTAATTGCGTTGCGCTCACTGCCCGCTTTCCAGTCGGGAAACCTGTCGTGCC
AGCTGCATTAATGAATCGGCCAACGCGCGGGGAGAGGCGGTTTGCGTATTGGGCGCTCTTCCGCTTCCTC
GCTCACTGACTCGCTGCGCTCGGTCGTTCGGCTGCGGCGAGCGGTATCAGCTCACTCAAAGGCGGTAATA
CGGTTATCCACAGAATCAGGGGATAACGCAGGAAAGAACATGTGAGCAAAAGGCCAGCAAAAGGCCAGGA
ACCGTAAAAAGGCCGCGTTGCTGGCGTTTTTCCATAGGCTCCGCCCCCCTGACGAGCATCACAAAAATCG
ACGCTCAAGTCAGAGGTGGCGAAACCCGACAGGACTATAAAGATACCAGGCGTTTCCCCCTGGAAGCTCC
CTCGTGCGCTCTCCTGTTCCGACCCTGCCGCTTACCGGATACCTGTCCGCCTTTCTCCCTTCGGGAAGCG
TGGCGCTTTCTCATAGCTCACGCTGTAGGTATCTCAGTTCGGTGTAGGTCGTTCGCTCCAAGCTGGGCTG
TGTGCACGAACCCCCCGTTCAGCCCGACCGCTGCGCCTTATCCGGTAACTATCGTCTTGAGTCCAACCCG
GTAAGACACGACTTATCGCCACTGGCAGCAGCCACTGGTAACAGGATTAGCAGAGCGAGGTATGTAGGCG
GTGCTACAGAGTTCTTGAAGTGGTGGCCTAACTACGGCTACACTAGAAGAACAGTATTTGGTATCTGCGC
TCTGCTGAAGCCAGTTACCTTCGGAAAAAGAGTTGGTAGCTCTTGATCCGGCAAACAAACCACCGCTGGT
AGCGGTGGTTTTTTTGTTTGCAAGCAGCAGATTACGCGCAGAAAAAAAGGATCTCAAGAAGATCCTTTGA
TCTTTTCTACGGGGTCTGACGCTCAGTGGAACGAAAACTCACGTTAAGGGATTTTGGTCATGAGATTATC
AAAAAGGATCTTCACCTAGATCCTTTTAAATTAAAAATGAAGTTTTAAATCAATCTAAAGTATATATGAG
TAAACTTGGTCTGACAGTTACCAATGCTTAATCAGTGAGGCACCTATCTCAGCGATCTGTCTATTTCGTT
CATCCATAGTTGCCTGACTCCCCGTCGTGTAGATAACTACGATACGGGAGGGCTTACCATCTGGCCCCAG
TGCTGCAATGATACCGCGAGACCCACGCTCACCGGCTCCAGATTTATCAGCAATAAACCAGCCAGCCGGA
AGGGCCGAGCGCAGAAGTGGTCCTGCAACTTTATCCGCCTCCATCCAGTCTATTAATTGTTGCCGGGAAG
CTAGAGTAAGTAGTTCGCCAGTTAATAGTTTGCGCAACGTTGTTGCCATTGCTACAGGCATCGTGGTGTC
ACGCTCGTCGTTTGGTATGGCTTCATTCAGCTCCGGTTCCCAACGATCAAGGCGAGTTACATGATCCCCC
ATGTTGTGCAAAAAAGCGGTTAGCTCCTTCGGTCCTCCGATCGTTGTCAGAAGTAAGTTGGCCGCAGTGT
TATCACTCATGGTTATGGCAGCACTGCATAATTCTCTTACTGTCATGCCATCCGTAAGATGCTTTTCTGT
GACTGGTGAGTACTCAACCAAGTCATTCTGAGAATAGTGTATGCGGCGACCGAGTTGCTCTTGCCCGGCG
TCAATACGGGATAATACCGCGCCACATAGCAGAACTTTAAAAGTGCTCATCATTGGAAAACGTTCTTCGG
GGCGAAAACTCTCAAGGATCTTACCGCTGTTGAGATCCAGTTCGATGTAACCCACTCGTGCACCCAACTG
ATCTTCAGCATCTTTTACTTTCACCAGCGTTTCTGGGTGAGCAAAAACAGGAAGGCAAAATGCCGCAAAA
AAGGGAATAAGGGCGACACGGAAATGTTGAATACTCATACTCTTCCTTTTTCAATATTATTGAAGCATTT
ATCAGGGTTATTGTCTCATGAGCGGATACATATTTGAATGTATTTAGAAAAATAAACAAATAGGGGTTCC
GCGCACATTTCCCCGAAAAGTGCCACCTGACGTCTAAGAAACCATTATTATCATGACATTAACCTATAAA
AATAGGCGTATCACGAGGCCCTTTCGTCTCGCGCGTTTCGGTGATGACGGTGAAAACCTCTGACACATGC
AGCTCCCGGAGACGGTCACAGCTTGTCTGTAAGCGGATGCCGGGAGCAGACAAGCCCGTCAGGGCGCGTC
AGCGGGTGTTGGCGGGTGTCGGGGCTGGCTTAACTATGCGGCATCAGAGCAGATTGTACTGAGAGTGCAC
CATATGCGGTGTGAAATACCGCACAGATGCGTAAGGAGAAAATACCGCATCAGGCGCCATTCGCCATTCA
GGCTGCGCAACTGTTGGGAAGGGCGATCGGTGCGGGCCTCTTCGCTATTACGCCAGCTGGCGAAAGGGGG
ATGTGCTGCAAGGCGATTAAGTTGGGTAACGCCAGGGTTTTCCCAGTCACGACGTTGTAAAACGACGGCG
CAAGGAATGGTGCATGCAAGGAGATGGCGCCCAACAGTCCCCCGGCCACGGGGCCTGCCACCATACCCAC
GCCGAAACAAGCGCTCATGAGCCCGAAGTGGCGAGCCCGA
