>Addgene plasmid #21214 | MSCV JMJD3 mutant | addgene partial sequence | sequence record 153798 | pLXSN-5
TCCAGCCCTCACTCCTTCTCTAGGCGCCGGAATTAGATCTGCCACCATGGACTACAAGGATGACGATGAC
AAGCTCGATGGAGGATACCCATACGATGTTCCAGATTACGCTGCTCGAGGTTATCAAACAAGTTTGTACA
AAAAAGCAGGCTCCGCGGCCGCCCCCTTCACCGGATCCATGCATCGGGCAGTGGATCCTCCAGGGGCCCG
CGCTGCACGGGAAGCCTTTGCCCTTGGGGGCCTGAGCTGTGCTGGGGCCTGGAGCTCCTGCCCGCCTCAT
CCCCCTCCTCGTAGCGCATGGCTGCCTGGAGGCAGATGCTCAGCCAGCATTGGGCAGCCCCCGCTTCCTG
CTCCCCTACCCCCTTCACATGGCAGTAGTTCTGGGCACCCCAGCAAACCATATTATGCTCCAGGGGCGCC
CACTCCAAGACCCCTCCATGGGAAGCTGGAATCCCTGCATGGCTGTGTGCAGGCATTGCTCCGGGAGCCA
GCCCAGCCAGGGCTTTGGGAACAGCTTGGGCAACTGTACGAGTCAGAGCACGATAGTGAGGAGGCCACAC
GCTGCTACCACAGCGCCCTTCGATACGGAGGAAGCTTCGCTGAGCTGGGGCCCCGCATTGGCCGACTGCA
GCAGGCCCAGCTCTGGAACTTTCATACTGGCTCCTGCCAGCACCGAGCCAAGGTCCTGCCCCCACTGGAG
CAAGTGTGGAACTTGCTACACCTTGAGCACAAACGGAACTATGGAGCCAAGCGGGGAGGTCCCCCGGTGA
AGCGAGCTGCTGAACCCCCAGTGGTGCAGCCTGTGCCTCCTGCAGCACTCTCAGGCCCCTCAGG
