>Addgene plasmid #21214 | MSCV JMJD3 mutant | addgene partial sequence | sequence record 158728 | JMJD3-F1 5'-GGAACTTGCTACACCTTGAG-3'
CAGCGGGGAGGTCCCCCGGTGAAGCGAGCTGCTGAACCCCCAGTGGTGCAGCCTGTGCCTCCTGCAGCAC
TCTCAGGCCCCTCAGGGGAGGAGGGCCTCAGCCCTGGAGGCAAGCGAAGGAGAGGCTGCAACTCTGAACA
GACTGGCCTTCCCCCAGGGCTGCCACTGCCTCCACCACCATTACCACCACCACCACCACCACCACCACCA
CCCCTGCCTGGCCTGGCTACCAGCCCCCCATTTCAGCTAACCAAGCCAGGGCTGTGGAGTACCCTGCATG
GAGATGCCTGGGGCCCAGAGCGCAAGGGTTCAGCACCCCCAGAGCGCCAGGAGCAGCGGCACTCGCTGCC
TCACCCATATCCATACCCAGCTCCAGCGTACACCGCGCACCCCCCTGGCCACCGGCTGGTCCCGGCTGCT
CCCCCAGGCCCAGGCCCCCGCCCCCCAGGAGCAGAGAGCCATGGCTGCCTGCCTG
